>Addgene plasmid #17836 | pDL13 | addgene partial sequence | sequence record 23758 | alcAprom-F 5'-GTACTGTCCGCACGGGATG-3'
ACAAGAGCGGGGCCCGTACGTGCTCTCCTACCCCAGGATCGCATCCCCGCATAGCTGAACATCTATATAA
AGACCCCCAAGGTTCTCAGTCTCACCAACATCATCAACCAACAATCAACAGTTCTCTACTCAGTTAATTA
GAACTCTTCCAATCCTATCACCTCGCCTCACCATGGTCGTTTTACAACGTCGTGACTGGGAAAACCCTGG
CGTTACCCAACTTAATCGCCTTGCAGCACATCCCCCTTTCGCCAGCTGGCGTAATAGCGAAGAGGCCCGC
ACCGATCGCCCTTCCCAACAGTTGCGCAGCCTGAATGGCGAATGGCGCTTTGCCTGGTTTCCGGCACCAG
AAGCGGTGCCGGAAAGCTGGCTGGAGTGCGATCTTCCTGAGGCCGATACTGTCGTCGTCCCCTCAAACTG
GCAGATGCACGGTTACGATGCGCCCATCTACACCAACGTGACCTATCCCATTACGGTCAATCCGCCGTTT
GTTCCCACGGAGAATCCGACGGGTTGTTACTCGCTCACATTTAATGTTGATGAAAGCTGGCTACAGGAAG
GCCAGACGCGAATTATTTTTGATGGCGTTAACTCGGCGTTTCATCTGTGGTGCAACGGGGGNNTGGGGTC
GGTTACGGCCAGGACAGTCGTTTCACCGTCTGAATTTGACCTGAGCGCATTTTTACGCGCCGGAGAAAAC
CGCCTCGCGGTGATGGTGCTGCGCTGGAATGACGGCAGTATTTGNANANNAGAATTNGGGGAAGANAGGG
ANTTTTCGGGAATCTTGTGTNGNAAANCAAAAACAAAAANNNTTTTGGTGNNCCCTNNTNAAGATAN
