[The description below was written by a language model from this plasmid's Addgene catalogue record.]
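Description:
pDL13 is an Aspergillus nidulans expression/reporter plasmid built on the pCN2 backbone and catalogued as a synthetic biology vector for this filamentous fungus. It is maintained in E. coli under ampicillin selection. The record does not describe the bacterial origin of replication and lists copy number as unknown. No feature table is provided, so the arrangement and orientation of the parts cannot be stated beyond what the catalogue fields give.

The payload combines three elements, assembled by restriction enzyme cloning: the A. nidulans alcA promoter, the E. coli lacZ gene, and the A. nidulans trpC gene. The alcA promoter comes from the alcohol dehydrogenase I gene and is a widely used regulatable fungal promoter, generally induced by alcohols and related compounds and repressed by glucose. lacZ encodes the β-galactosidase monomer, a standard enzymatic reporter whose activity can be readily assayed. It is presumably placed under alcA control, although the record does not spell this out. trpC serves as a nutritional selection marker, allowing transformants of a tryptophan-auxotrophic (trpC mutant) host to be recovered by complementation. No fungal replication element is recorded, and whether the plasmid integrates into the genome is not stated.

The associated study concerns how the choice of marker and promoter affects heterologous expression in A. nidulans. pDL13 therefore appears to be one of a set of reporter constructs for comparing promoter and marker combinations by measuring β-galactosidase output. Part of the plasmid was derived from material obtained from a fungal genetics stock collection.
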