Addgene plasmid #17836: pDL13
Depositing lab: Jay Keasling. Depositing organization: University of California, Berkeley. Publication: Marker and promoter effects on heterologous expression in Aspergillus nidulans. Lubertozzi D, Keasling JD. Appl Microbiol Biotechnol. 2006 Oct . 72(5):1014-23. 10.1007/s00253-006-0368-8 PubMed 16699756.
Backbone
  Vector backbone: pCN2
  Backbone manufacturer: Nancy Keller, University of Wisconsin-Madison
  Vector type: Synthetic Biology ; A. nidulans
Growth in bacteria
  Bacterial resistance: Ampicillin, 100 μg/mL
  Growth temperature: 37°C
  Growth strain: DH5alpha
  Copy number: Unknown
Gene/Insert
  Gene/Insert name: alcA promoter, lacZ, trpC (alt names: alcohol dehydrogenase I promoter; β-galactosidase monomer; nutritional selection marker)
  Species: A. nidulans, E. coli
  GenBank ID: AF396261
  Cloning method: Restriction Enzyme
  Sequencing primers: 5′ n/a; 3′ n/a
Resource information
  A portion of this plasmid was derived from a plasmid made by: Fungal Genetics Stock Center of University of Kansas
Terms and licenses: Academic/Nonprofit Terms; Industry Terms: Not Available to Industry
How to cite: pDL13 was a gift from Jay Keasling (Addgene plasmid # 17836 ; http://n2t.net/addgene:17836 ; RRID:Addgene_17836)
